>Addgene plasmid #224526 | p3E-EF1a-pA (JDW 1222) | depositor full sequence | sequence record 439962 | Full Sequence
CTTTCCTGCGTTATCCCCTGATTCTGTGGATAACCGTATTACCGCCTTTGAGTGAGCTGATACCGCTCGC
CGCAGCCGAACGACCGAGCGCAGCGAGTCAGTGAGCGAGGAAGCGGAAGAGCGCCCAATACGCAAACCGC
CTCTCCCCGCGCGTTGGCCGATTCATTAATGCAGCTGGCACGACAGGTTTCCCGACTGGAAAGCGGGCAG
TGAGCGCAACGCAATTAATACGCGTACCGCTAGCCAGGAAGAGTTTGTAGAAACGCAAAAAGGCCATCCG
TCAGGATGGCCTTCTGCTTAGTTTGATGCCTGGCAGTTTATGGCGGGCGTCCTGCCCGCCACCCTCCGGG
CCGTTGCTTCACAACGTTCAAATCCGCTCCCGGCGGATTTGTCCTACTCAGGAGAGCGTTCACCGACAAA
CAACAGATAAAACGAAAGGCCCAGTCTTCCGACTGAGCCTTTCGTTTTATTTGATGCCTGGCAGTTCCCT
ACTCTCGCGTTAACGCTAGCATGGATGTTTTCCCAGTCACGACGTTGTAAAACGACGGCCAGTCTTAAGC
TCGGGCCCTGCAGCTCTAGAGCTCGAATTCTACAGGTCACTAATACCATCTAAGTAGTTGATTCATAGTG
ACTGCATATGTTGTGTTTTACAGTATTATGTAGTCTGTTTTTTATGCAAAATCTAATTTAATATATTGAT
ATTTATATCATTTTACGTTTCTCGTTCAACTTTCTTGTACAAAGTGGAACGCGTATTATCCCTAATACCT
GCCACCCCACTCTTAATCAGTGGTGGAAGAACGGTCTCAGAACTGTTTGTTTCAATTGGCCATTTAAGTT
TAGTAGTAAAAGACTGGTTAATGATAACAATGCATCGTAAAACCTTCAGAAGGAAAGGAGAATGTTTTGT
GGACCACTTTGGTTTTCTTTTTTGCGTGTGGCAGTTTTAAGTTATTAGTTTTTAAAATCAGTACTTTTTA
ATGGAAACAACTTGACCAAAAATTTGTCACAGAATTTTGAGACCCATTAAAAAAGTTAAATGAGAAACCT
GTGTGTTCCTTTGGTCAACACCGAGACATTTAGGTGAAAGACATCTAATTCTGGTTTTACGAATCTGGAA
ACTTCTTGAAAATGTAATTCTTGAGTTAACACTTCTGGGTGGAGAATAGGGTTGTTTTCCCCCCACATAA
TTGGAAGGGGAAGGAATATCATTTAAAGCTATGGGAGGGTTTCTTTGATTACAACACTGGAGAGAAATGC
AGCATGTTGCTGATTGCCTGTCACTAAAACAGGCCAAAAACTGAGTCCTTGGGTTGCATAGAAAGCTGGT
ACCCAACTTTATTATACAAAGTTGGCATTATAAAAAAGCATTGCTTATCAATTTGTTGCAACGAACAGGT
CACTATCAGTCAAAATAAAATCATTATTTGGAGCTCCATGGTAGCGTTAACGCGGCCGCGATATCCCCTA
TAGTGAGTCGTATTACATGGTCATAGCTGTTTCCTGGCAGCTCTGGCCCGTGTCTCAAAATCTCTGATGT
TACATTGCACAAGATAAAAATATATCATCATGAACAATAAAACTGTCTGCTTACATAAACAGTAATACAA
GGGGTGTTATGAGCCATATTCAACGGGAAACGTCGAGGCCGCGATTAAATTCCAACATGGATGCTGATTT
ATATGGGTATAAATGGGCTCGCGATAATGTCGGGCAATCAGGTGCGACAATCTATCGCTTGTATGGGAAG
CCCGATGCGCCAGAGTTGTTTCTGAAACATGGCAAAGGTAGCGTTGCCAATGATGTTACAGATGAGATGG
TCAGACTAAACTGGCTGACGGAATTTATGCCTCTTCCGACCATCAAGCATTTTATCCGTACTCCTGATGA
TGCATGGTTACTCACCACTGCGATCCCCGGAAAAACAGCATTCCAGGTATTAGAAGAATATCCTGATTCA
GGTGAAAATATTGTTGATGCGCTGGCAGTGTTCCTGCGCCGGTTGCATTCGATTCCTGTTTGTAATTGTC
CTTTTAACAGCGATCGCGTATTTCGTCTCGCTCAGGCGCAATCACGAATGAATAACGGTTTGGTTGATGC
GAGTGATTTTGATGACGAGCGTAATGGCTGGCCTGTTGAACAAGTCTGGAAAGAAATGCATAAACTTTTG
CCATTCTCACCGGATTCAGTCGTCACTCATGGTGATTTCTCACTTGATAACCTTATTTTTGACGAGGGGA
AATTAATAGGTTGTATTGATGTTGGACGAGTCGGAATCGCAGACCGATACCAGGATCTTGCCATCCTATG
GAACTGCCTCGGTGAGTTTTCTCCTTCATTACAGAAACGGCTTTTTCAAAAATATGGTATTGATAATCCT
GATATGAATAAATTGCAGTTTCATTTGATGCTCGATGAGTTTTTCTAATCAGAATTGGTTAATTGGTTGT
AACACTGGCAGAGCATTACGCTGACTTGACGGGACGGCGCAAGCTCATGACCAAAATCCCTTAACGTGAG
TTACGCGTCGTTCCACTGAGCGTCAGACCCCGTAGAAAAGATCAAAGGATCTTCTTGAGATCCTTTTTTT
CTGCGCGTAATCTGCTGCTTGCAAACAAAAAAACCACCGCTACCAGCGGTGGTTTGTTTGCCGGATCAAG
AGCTACCAACTCTTTTTCCGAAGGTAACTGGCTTCAGCAGAGCGCAGATACCAAATACTGTCCTTCTAGT
GTAGCCGTAGTTAGGCCACCACTTCAAGAACTCTGTAGCACCGCCTACATACCTCGCTCTGCTAATCCTG
TTACCAGTGGCTGCTGCCAGTGGCGATAAGTCGTGTCTTACCGGGTTGGACTCAAGACGATAGTTACCGG
ATAAGGCGCAGCGGTCGGGCTGAACGGGGGGTTCGTGCACACAGCCCAGCTTGGAGCGAACGACCTACAC
CGAACTGAGATACCTACAGCGTGAGCATTGAGAAAGCGCCACGCTTCCCGAAGGGAGAAAGGCGGACAGG
TATCCGGTAAGCGGCAGGGTCGGAACAGGAGAGCGCACGAGGGAGCTTCCAGGGGGAAACGCCTGGTATC
TTTATAGTCCTGTCGGGTTTCGCCACCTCTGACTTGAGCGTCGATTTTTGTGATGCTCGTCAGGGGGGCG
GAGCCTATGGAAAAACGCCAGCAACGCGGCCTTTTTACGGTTCCTGGCCTTTTGCTGGCCTTTTGCTCAC
ATGTT
Features (pLannotate 1.2.2; 11 found; start..end, strand, type, name):
    121..213     +  CDS            lacI (fragment): lac repressor; lacI; The lac repressor binds to the lac operator to inhibit transcription in E. coli. This inhibition can be relieved by adding lactose or isopropyl-β-D-thiogalactopyranoside (IPTG).
    268..295     -  terminator     rrnB T2 terminator: transcription terminator T2 from the E. coli rrnB gene
    427..470     +  terminator     rrnB T1 terminator: Escherichia coli rrnB; transcription terminator T1 from the E. coli rrnB gene
    517..553     -  CDS            lacZα (fragment): LacZα fragment of β-galactosidase; lacZ fragment
    624..747     -  protein_bind   attR2: mutant version of attR; recombination site for the Gateway® LR reaction LR Clonase™
    755..1327    +  polyA_signal   EF-1α poly(A) signal: human EF-1α polyadenylation signal
   1334..1354    -  protein_bind   attB3: mutant version of attB; core recombination site for the Gateway® BP reaction BP Clonase™
   1345..1430    -  protein_bind   attL1 (fragment): mutant version of attL; recombination site for the Gateway® LR reaction LR Clonase™
   1467..1485    -  promoter       T7 promoter: promoter for bacteriophage T7 RNA polymerase
   1619..2428    +  CDS            KanR: aminoglycoside phosphotransferase; aph(3')-Ia; confers resistance to kanamycin in bacteria or G418 (Geneticin®) in eukaryotes
   2575..3163    +  rep_origin     ori: high-copy-number ColE1/pMB1/pBR322/pUC origin of replication
