>Addgene plasmid #224526 | p3E-EF1a-pA (JDW 1222) | addgene full sequence | sequence record 446907 | Addgene NGS Result
CTTTCCTGCGTTATCCCCTGATTCTGTGGATAACCGTATTACCGCCTTTGAGTGAGCTGATACCGCTCGC
CGCAGCCGAACGACCGAGCGCAGCGAGTCAGTGAGCGAGGAAGCGGAAGAGCGCCCAATACGCAAACCGC
CTCTCCCCGCGCGTTGGCCGATTCATTAATGCAGCTGGCACGACAGGTTTCCCGACTGGAAAGCGGGCAG
TGAGCGCAACGCAATTAATACGCGTACCGCTAGCCAGGAAGAGTTTGTAGAAACGCAAAAAGGCCATCCG
TCAGGATGGCCTTCTGCTTAGTTTGATGCCTGGCAGTTTATGGCGGGCGTCCTGCCCGCCACCCTCCGGG
CCGTTGCTTCACAACGTTCAAATCCGCTCCCGGCGGATTTGTCCTACTCAGGAGAGCGTTCACCGACAAA
CAACAGATAAAACGAAAGGCCCAGTCTTCCGACTGAGCCTTTCGTTTTATTTGATGCCTGGCAGTTCCCT
ACTCTCGCGTTAACGCTAGCATGGATGTTTTCCCAGTCACGACGTTGTAAAACGACGGCCAGTCTTAAGC
TCGGGCCCTGCAGCTCTAGAGCTCGAATTCTACAGGTCACTAATACCATCTAAGTAGTTGGTTCATAGTG
ACTGCATATGTTGTGTTTTACAGTATTATGTAGTCTGTTTTTTATGCAAAATCTAATTTAATATATTGAT
ATTTATATCATTTTACGTTTCTCGTTCAACTTTCTTGTACAAAGTGGAACGCGTATTATCCCTAATACCT
GCCACCCCACTCTTAATCAGTGGTGGAAGAACGGTCTCAGAACTGTTTGTTTCAATTGGCCATTTAAGTT
TAGTAGTAAAAGACTGGTTAATGATAACAATGCATCGTAAAACCTTCAGAAGGAAAGGAGAATGTTTTGT
GGACCACTTTGGTTTTCTTTTTTGCGTGTGGCAGTTTTAAGTTATTAGTTTTTAAAATCAGTACTTTTTA
ATGGAAACAACTTGACCAAAAATTTGTCACAGAATTTTGAGACCCATTAAAAAAGTTAAATGAGAAACCT
GTGTGTTCCTTTGGTCAACACCGAGACATTTAGGTGAAAGACATCTAATTCTGGTTTTACGAATCTGGAA
ACTTCTTGAAAATGTAATTCTTGAGTTAACACTTCTGGGTGGAGAATAGGGTTGTTTTCCCCCCACATAA
TTGGAAGGGGAAGGAATATCATTTAAAGCTATGGGAGGGTTGCTTTGATTACAACACTGGAGAGAAATGC
AGCATGTTGCTGATTGCCTGTCACTAAAACAGGCCAAAAACTGAGTCCTTGGGTTGCATAGAAAGCTGGT
ACCCAACTTTATTATACAAAGTTGGCATTATAAAAAAGCATTGCTTATCAATTTGTTGCAACGAACAGGT
CACTATCAGTCAAAATAAAATCATTATTTGGAGCTCCATGGTAGCGTTAACGCGGCCGCGATATCCCCTA
TAGTGAGTCGTATTACATGGTCATAGCTGTTTCCTGGCAGCTCTGGCCCGTGTCTCAAAATCTCTGATGT
TACATTGCACAAGATAAAAATATATCATCATGAACAATAAAACTGTCTGCTTACATAAACAGTAATACAA
GGGGTGTTATGAGCCATATTCAACGGGAAACGTCGAGGCCGCGATTAAATTCCAACATGGATGCTGATTT
ATATGGGTATAAATGGGCTCGCGATAATGTCGGGCAATCAGGTGCGACAATCTATCGCTTGTATGGGAAG
CCCGATGCGCCAGAGTTGTTTCTGAAACATGGCAAAGGTAGCGTTGCCAATGATGTTACAGATGAGATGG
TCAGACTAAACTGGCTGACGGAATTTATGCCTCTTCCGACCATCAAGCATTTTATCCGTACTCCTGATGA
TGCATGGTTACTCACCACTGCGATCCCCGGAAAAACAGCATTCCAGGTATTAGAAGAATATCCTGATTCA
GGTGAAAATATTGTTGATGCGCTGGCAGTGTTCCTGCGCCGGTTGCATTCGATTCCTGTTTGTAATTGTC
CTTTTAACAGCGATCGCGTATTTCGTCTCGCTCAGGCGCAATCACGAATGAATAACGGTTTGGTTGATGC
GAGTGATTTTGATGACGAGCGTAATGGCTGGCCTGTTGAACAAGTCTGGAAAGAAATGCATAAACTTTTG
CCATTCTCACCGGATTCAGTCGTCACTCATGGTGATTTCTCACTTGATAACCTTATTTTTGACGAGGGGA
AATTAATAGGTTGTATTGATGTTGGACGAGTCGGAATCGCAGACCGATACCAGGATCTTGCCATCCTATG
GAACTGCCTCGGTGAGTTTTCTCCTTCATTACAGAAACGGCTTTTTCAAAAATATGGTATTGATAATCCT
GATATGAATAAATTGCAGTTTCATTTGATGCTCGATGAGTTTTTCTAATCAGAATTGGTTAATTGGTTGT
AACACTGGCAGAGCATTACGCTGACTTGACGGGACGGCGCAAGCTCATGACCAAAATCCCTTAACGTGAG
TTACGCGTCGTTCCACTGAGCGTCAGACCCCGTAGAAAAGATCAAAGGATCTTCTTGAGATCCTTTTTTT
CTGCGCGTAATCTGCTGCTTGCAAACAAAAAAACCACCGCTACCAGCGGTGGTTTGTTTGCCGGATCAAG
AGCTACCAACTCTTTTTCCGAAGGTAACTGGCTTCAGCAGAGCGCAGATACCAAATACTGTTCTTCTAGT
GTAGCCGTAGTTAGGCCACCACTTCAAGAACTCTGTAGCACCGCCTACATACCTCGCTCTGCTAATCCTG
TTACCAGTGGCTGCTGCCAGTGGCGATAAGTCGTGTCTTACCGGGTTGGACTCAAGACGATAGTTACCGG
ATAAGGCGCAGCGGTCGGGCTGAACGGGGGGTTCGTGCACACAGCCCAGCTTGGAGCGAACGACCTACAC
CGAACTGAGATACCTACAGCGTGAGCTATGAGAAAGCGCCACGCTTCCCGAAGGGAGAAAGGCGGACAGG
TATCCGGTAAGCGGCAGGGTCGGAACAGGAGAGCGCACGAGGGAGCTTCCAGGGGGAAACGCCTGGTATC
TTTATAGTCCTGTCGGGTTTCGCCACCTCTGACTTGAGCGTCGATTTTTGTGATGCTCGTCAGGGGGGCG
GAGCCTATGGAAAAACGCCAGCAACGCGGCCTTTTTACGGTTCCTGGCCTTTTGCTGGCCTTTTGCTCAC
ATGTT
Features (pLannotate 1.2.2; 11 found; start..end, strand, type, name):
    121..213     +  CDS            lacI (fragment): lac repressor; lacI; The lac repressor binds to the lac operator to inhibit transcription in E. coli. This inhibition can be relieved by adding lactose or isopropyl-β-D-thiogalactopyranoside (IPTG).
    268..295     -  terminator     rrnB T2 terminator: transcription terminator T2 from the E. coli rrnB gene
    427..470     +  terminator     rrnB T1 terminator: Escherichia coli rrnB; transcription terminator T1 from the E. coli rrnB gene
    517..553     -  CDS            lacZα (fragment): LacZα fragment of β-galactosidase; lacZ fragment
    624..747     -  protein_bind   attR2: mutant version of attR; recombination site for the Gateway® LR reaction LR Clonase™
    755..1327    +  polyA_signal   EF-1α poly(A) signal: human EF-1α polyadenylation signal
   1334..1354    -  protein_bind   attB3: mutant version of attB; core recombination site for the Gateway® BP reaction BP Clonase™
   1345..1430    -  protein_bind   attL1 (fragment): mutant version of attL; recombination site for the Gateway® LR reaction LR Clonase™
   1467..1485    -  promoter       T7 promoter: promoter for bacteriophage T7 RNA polymerase
   1619..2428    +  CDS            KanR: aminoglycoside phosphotransferase; aph(3')-Ia; confers resistance to kanamycin in bacteria or G418 (Geneticin®) in eukaryotes
   2575..3163    +  rep_origin     ori: high-copy-number ColE1/pMB1/pBR322/pUC origin of replication
