>Addgene plasmid #224526 | p3E-EF1a-pA (JDW 1222) | depositor full sequence | sequence record 450043 | p3E-EF1a-pA (JDW 1222) sequence 3225 bps
CTTTCCTGCGTTATCCCCTGATTCTGTGGATAACCGTATTACCGCCTTTGAGTGAGCTGATACCGCTCGC
CGCAGCCGAACGACCGAGCGCAGCGAGTCAGTGAGCGAGGAAGCGGAAGAGCGCCCAATACGCAAACCGC
CTCTCCCCGCGCGTTGGCCGATTCATTAATGCAGCTGGCACGACAGGTTTCCCGACTGGAAAGCGGGCAG
TGAGCGCAACGCAATTAATACGCGTACCGCTAGCCAGGAAGAGTTTGTAGAAACGCAAAAAGGCCATCCG
TCAGGATGGCCTTCTGCTTAGTTTGATGCCTGGCAGTTTATGGCGGGCGTCCTGCCCGCCACCCTCCGGG
CCGTTGCTTCACAACGTTCAAATCCGCTCCCGGCGGATTTGTCCTACTCAGGAGAGCGTTCACCGACAAA
CAACAGATAAAACGAAAGGCCCAGTCTTCCGACTGAGCCTTTCGTTTTATTTGATGCCTGGCAGTTCCCT
ACTCTCGCGTTAACGCTAGCATGGATGTTTTCCCAGTCACGACGTTGTAAAACGACGGCCAGTCTTAAGC
TCGGGCCCTGCAGCTCTAGAGCTCGAATTCTACAGGTCACTAATACCATCTAAGTAGTTGGTTCATAGTG
ACTGCATATGTTGTGTTTTACAGTATTATGTAGTCTGTTTTTTATGCAAAATCTAATTTAATATATTGAT
ATTTATATCATTTTACGTTTCTCGTTCAACTTTCTTGTACAAAGTGGAACGCGTATTATCCCTAATACCT
GCCACCCCACTCTTAATCAGTGGTGGAAGAACGGTCTCAGAACTGTTTGTTTCAATTGGCCATTTAAGTT
TAGTAGTAAAAGACTGGTTAATGATAACAATGCATCGTAAAACCTTCAGAAGGAAAGGAGAATGTTTTGT
GGACCACTTTGGTTTTCTTTTTTGCGTGTGGCAGTTTTAAGTTATTAGTTTTTAAAATCAGTACTTTTTA
ATGGAAACAACTTGACCAAAAATTTGTCACAGAATTTTGAGACCCATTAAAAAAGTTAAATGAGAAACCT
GTGTGTTCCTTTGGTCAACACCGAGACATTTAGGTGAAAGACATCTAATTCTGGTTTTACGAATCTGGAA
ACTTCTTGAAAATGTAATTCTTGAGTTAACACTTCTGGGTGGAGAATAGGGTTGTTTTCCCCCCACATAA
TTGGAAGGGGAAGGAATATCATTTAAAGCTATGGGAGGGTTTCTTTGATTACAACACTGGAGAGAAATGC
AGCATGTTGCTGATTGCCTGTCACTAAAACAGGCCAAAAACTGAGTCCTTGGGTTGCATAGAAAGCTGGT
ACCCAACTTTATTATACAAAGTTGGCATTATAAAAAAGCATTGCTTATCAATTTGTTGCAACGAACAGGT
CACTATCAGTCAAAATAAAATCATTATTTGGAGCTCCATGGTAGCGTTAACGCGGCCGCGATATCCCCTA
TAGTGAGTCGTATTACATGGTCATAGCTGTTTCCTGGCAGCTCTGGCCCGTGTCTCAAAATCTCTGATGT
TACATTGCACAAGATAAAAATATATCATCATGAACAATAAAACTGTCTGCTTACATAAACAGTAATACAA
GGGGTGTTATGAGCCATATTCAACGGGAAACGTCGAGGCCGCGATTAAATTCCAACATGGATGCTGATTT
ATATGGGTATAAATGGGCTCGCGATAATGTCGGGCAATCAGGTGCGACAATCTATCGCTTGTATGGGAAG
CCCGATGCGCCAGAGTTGTTTCTGAAACATGGCAAAGGTAGCGTTGCCAATGATGTTACAGATGAGATGG
TCAGACTAAACTGGCTGACGGAATTTATGCCTCTTCCGACCATCAAGCATTTTATCCGTACTCCTGATGA
TGCATGGTTACTCACCACTGCGATCCCCGGAAAAACAGCATTCCAGGTATTAGAAGAATATCCTGATTCA
GGTGAAAATATTGTTGATGCGCTGGCAGTGTTCCTGCGCCGGTTGCATTCGATTCCTGTTTGTAATTGTC
CTTTTAACAGCGATCGCGTATTTCGTCTCGCTCAGGCGCAATCACGAATGAATAACGGTTTGGTTGATGC
GAGTGATTTTGATGACGAGCGTAATGGCTGGCCTGTTGAACAAGTCTGGAAAGAAATGCATAAACTTTTG
CCATTCTCACCGGATTCAGTCGTCACTCATGGTGATTTCTCACTTGATAACCTTATTTTTGACGAGGGGA
AATTAATAGGTTGTATTGATGTTGGACGAGTCGGAATCGCAGACCGATACCAGGATCTTGCCATCCTATG
GAACTGCCTCGGTGAGTTTTCTCCTTCATTACAGAAACGGCTTTTTCAAAAATATGGTATTGATAATCCT
GATATGAATAAATTGCAGTTTCATTTGATGCTCGATGAGTTTTTCTAATCAGAATTGGTTAATTGGTTGT
AACACTGGCAGAGCATTACGCTGACTTGACGGGACGGCGCAAGCTCATGACCAAAATCCCTTAACGTGAG
TTACGCGTCGTTCCACTGAGCGTCAGACCCCGTAGAAAAGATCAAAGGATCTTCTTGAGATCCTTTTTTT
CTGCGCGTAATCTGCTGCTTGCAAACAAAAAAACCACCGCTACCAGCGGTGGTTTGTTTGCCGGATCAAG
AGCTACCAACTCTTTTTCCGAAGGTAACTGGCTTCAGCAGAGCGCAGATACCAAATACTGTCCTTCTAGT
GTAGCCGTAGTTAGGCCACCACTTCAAGAACTCTGTAGCACCGCCTACATACCTCGCTCTGCTAATCCTG
TTACCAGTGGCTGCTGCCAGTGGCGATAAGTCGTGTCTTACCGGGTTGGACTCAAGACGATAGTTACCGG
ATAAGGCGCAGCGGTCGGGCTGAACGGGGGGTTCGTGCACACAGCCCAGCTTGGAGCGAACGACCTACAC
CGAACTGAGATACCTACAGCGTGAGCATTGAGAAAGCGCCACGCTTCCCGAAGGGAGAAAGGCGGACAGG
TATCCGGTAAGCGGCAGGGTCGGAACAGGAGAGCGCACGAGGGAGCTTCCAGGGGGAAACGCCTGGTATC
TTTATAGTCCTGTCGGGTTTCGCCACCTCTGACTTGAGCGTCGATTTTTGTGATGCTCGTCAGGGGGGCG
GAGCCTATGGAAAAACGCCAGCAACGCGGCCTTTTTACGGTTCCTGGCCTTTTGCTGGCCTTTTGCTCAC
ATGTT
Features (pLannotate 1.2.2; 11 found; start..end, strand, type, name):
    121..213     +  CDS            lacI (fragment): lac repressor; lacI; The lac repressor binds to the lac operator to inhibit transcription in E. coli. This inhibition can be relieved by adding lactose or isopropyl-β-D-thiogalactopyranoside (IPTG).
    268..295     -  terminator     rrnB T2 terminator: transcription terminator T2 from the E. coli rrnB gene
    427..470     +  terminator     rrnB T1 terminator: Escherichia coli rrnB; transcription terminator T1 from the E. coli rrnB gene
    517..553     -  CDS            lacZα (fragment): LacZα fragment of β-galactosidase; lacZ fragment
    624..747     -  protein_bind   attR2: mutant version of attR; recombination site for the Gateway® LR reaction LR Clonase™
    755..1327    +  polyA_signal   EF-1α poly(A) signal: human EF-1α polyadenylation signal
   1334..1354    -  protein_bind   attB3: mutant version of attB; core recombination site for the Gateway® BP reaction BP Clonase™
   1345..1430    -  protein_bind   attL1 (fragment): mutant version of attL; recombination site for the Gateway® LR reaction LR Clonase™
   1467..1485    -  promoter       T7 promoter: promoter for bacteriophage T7 RNA polymerase
   1619..2428    +  CDS            KanR: aminoglycoside phosphotransferase; aph(3')-Ia; confers resistance to kanamycin in bacteria or G418 (Geneticin®) in eukaryotes
   2575..3163    +  rep_origin     ori: high-copy-number ColE1/pMB1/pBR322/pUC origin of replication
