[The description below was written by a language model from this plasmid's Addgene catalogue record and pLannotate feature annotations shown in this document.]
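Description:
p3E-EF1a-pA (JDW 1222) is a small (about 3.2 kb) Gateway 3' entry clone built in the pDONR P2R-P3 backbone and belonging to a MultiSite Gateway cloning toolbox aimed at vertebrate model systems. It is a bacterial cloning intermediate rather than an expression vector in its own right. It replicates in E. coli from a high-copy ColE1/pUC-type origin and is selected with kanamycin through an aminoglycoside phosphotransferase (KanR) gene. The backbone also carries the rrnB T1 and T2 transcription terminators upstream of the recombination cassette, which insulate the insert from read-through transcription. A T7 promoter lies just outside the cassette, and the short lacI and lacZα fragments annotated nearby appear to be vector remnants with no functional role.

The payload is an EF-1α polyadenylation signal of roughly 570 bp, with no promoter, coding sequence or reporter attached. The catalogue entry gives its origin as rat, whereas the automated annotation labels the matched feature as the human EF-1α poly(A) signal; the record does not resolve this difference. The insert is flanked by an attR2 site on one side and, on the other, by a site annotated as an attB3 core overlapping an attL fragment. This pattern is consistent with the attL3 site expected in a 3' entry clone made by BP recombination into this donor vector.

In use, the plasmid is combined in an LR reaction with a 5' entry clone (typically a promoter), a middle entry clone (typically a coding sequence) and a destination vector. This places the EF-1α poly(A) signal at the 3' end of the assembled transgene, where it directs transcript cleavage and polyadenylation.
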