Addgene plasmid #224526: p3E-EF1a-pA (JDW 1222)
Purpose: A Gateway compatible 3' entry clone containing rat EF-1a polyA
Depositing lab: Joshua Wythe. Depositing organization: University of Virginia. Publication: MultiSite Assembly of Gateway Induced Clones (MAGIC): a flexible cloning toolbox for use in vertebrate model systems. Gillespie WB 3rd, Zhang Y, Ruiz OE, Cerda J 3rd, Ortiz-Guzman J, Sherman M, Turner WD, Largoza G, Mosser LE, Fujimoto E, Chien CB, Kwan KM, Arenkiel BR, Devine WP, Wythe JD. Development. 2025 Nov 15;152(22):dev204308. doi: 10.1242/dev.204308. Epub 2025 Nov 13. PubMed 41230856.
Backbone
  Vector backbone: pDONR P2R P3
  Vector type: Gateway cloning
Growth in bacteria
  Bacterial resistance: Kanamycin, 50 μg/mL
  Growth temperature: 37°C
  Growth strain: DH5alpha
  Copy number: High Copy
Gene/Insert
  Gene/Insert name: EF-1a polyA
  Species: R. norvegicus (rat)
  Cloning method: Gateway Cloning
  Sequencing primers: 5′ N/A
Terms and licenses: Academic/Nonprofit Terms; Industry Terms: Not Available to Industry
Depositor comments: Please visit https://doi.org/10.1101/2024.07.13.603267 for bioRxiv preprint.
How to cite: p3E-EF1a-pA (JDW 1222) was a gift from Joshua Wythe (Addgene plasmid # 224526 ; http://n2t.net/addgene:224526 ; RRID:Addgene_224526)
